Addgene plasmid #136651: U6_sgRNA_CAG_hSt1Cas9_CNRZ1066
Purpose: A single vector mammalian expression system containing a CAG promoter with Cas9 from Streptococcus thermophilus CRISPR1 (St1Cas9 LMD9:CNRZ1066 chimera) and its U6-driven sgRNA.
Depositing lab: Yannick Doyon. Depositing organization: Universite Laval. Publication: Versatile and robust genome editing with Streptococcus thermophilus CRISPR1-Cas9. Agudelo D, Carter S, Velimirovic M, Duringer A, Rivest JF, Levesque S, Loehr J, Mouchiroud M, Cyr D, Waters PJ, Laplante M, Moineau S, Goulet A, Doyon Y. Genome Res. 2020 Jan;30(1):107-117. doi: 10.1101/gr.255414.119. Epub 2020 Jan 3. PubMed 31900288.
Backbone
  Vector backbone: MSP1594_2x_NLS (Plasmid #110625)
  Total vector size (bp): 8715
  Vector type: Mammalian Expression, CRISPR, Synthetic Biology
Growth in bacteria
  Bacterial resistance: Ampicillin, 100 μg/mL
  Growth temperature: 37°C
  Growth strain: DH5alpha
  Copy number: High Copy
Gene/Insert 1
  Gene/Insert name: St1Cas9 LMD-9:CNRZ_1066 Chimera
  Species: H. sapiens (human), Synthetic
  Promoter: CAG
  Tag / fusion protein: SV40 NLS (N terminal on insert); SV40 NLS (C terminal on insert)
  Cloning method: Gibson Cloning
  Sequencing primers: 5′ CCTACAGCTCCTGGGCAACG
Gene/Insert 2
  Gene/Insert name: sgRNA for St1Cas9
  Species: H. sapiens (human), Synthetic
  Promoter: hU6
  Cloning method: Gibson Cloning
  Sequencing primers: 5′ U6
Terms and licenses: Academic/Nonprofit Terms; Industry Terms: Not Available to Industry
How to cite: U6_sgRNA_CAG_hSt1Cas9_CNRZ1066 was a gift from Yannick Doyon (Addgene plasmid # 136651 ; http://n2t.net/addgene:136651 ; RRID:Addgene_136651)
