[The description below was written by a language model from this plasmid's Addgene catalogue record and pLannotate feature annotations shown in this document.]
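Description:
U6_sgRNA_CAG_hSt1Cas9_CNRZ1066 is an all-in-one mammalian expression plasmid for CRISPR genome editing with the type II-A Cas9 from the Streptococcus thermophilus CRISPR1 locus. It is built on the MSP1594_2x_NLS backbone and is about 8.7 kb (8,715 bp in the catalogue, 8,741 nt in the sequenced record). In E. coli it is maintained at high copy through a ColE1/pUC-type origin and selected with ampicillin via the β-lactamase gene and its native promoter. The backbone also carries an SV40 origin and SV40 poly(A) signal, along with lac promoter/operator remnants that have no evident role in the design. No mammalian selection marker or reporter is annotated.

Two expression units sit in tandem on the same strand. A human U6 RNA polymerase III promoter drives the single guide RNA, which uses the St1Cas9-specific scaffold. The record does not describe any particular spacer or target, and does not say how a spacer is inserted. Downstream, the CAG promoter (CMV enhancer, chicken β-actin promoter and a chimeric β-actin/β-globin intron) drives the nuclease coding sequence, which the name suggests is human codon-optimised. This sequence is flanked by SV40 nuclear localisation signals at both the N and C termini and is terminated by a rabbit β-globin polyadenylation signal. The short "HBB" hits in the feature table probably reflect globin-derived intron and 3′ UTR sequence rather than real coding regions.

The nuclease is a chimera combining the LMD-9 St1Cas9 with sequence from the CNRZ1066 strain variant. The record does not state which portion is exchanged or what functional change results. The plasmid is intended for transient delivery of both the nuclease and its guide from a single vector in mammalian cells.
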