Features (pLannotate 1.2.2; 23 found; start..end, strand, type, name):
      5..23      +  enhancer       CMV enhancer (fragment): human cytomegalovirus immediate early enhancer
     25..42      +  protein_bind   attB1 (fragment): mutant version of attB; recombination site for the Gateway® BP reaction BP Clonase™
     94..334     +  promoter       U6 promoter: RNA polymerase III promoter for human U6 snRNA
    382..443     +  misc_RNA       St1 gRNA scaffold (fragment): guide RNA scaffold for the Streptococcus thermophilus CRISPR/Cas9 system (Esvelt et al., 2013)
    514..817     +  enhancer       CMV enhancer: human cytomegalovirus immediate early enhancer
    819..1094    +  promoter       chicken β-actin promoter: No description available
   1095..2111    +  intron         chimeric intron: chimera between introns from chicken β-actin and rabbit β-globin
   2109..2165    +  CDS            HBB (fragment): HBB_LEPEU - Experimental evidence at protein level: Swiss-Prot protein existence level 1. Involved in oxygen transport from the lung to the various peripheral tissues. From Lepus europaeus (European hare).
   2160..2196    +  misc_feature   MCS (fragment): multiple cloning site
   2264..5626    +  CDS            St1Cas9: Cas9 endonuclease from the Streptococcus thermophilus Type II CRISPR/Cas system (Esvelt et al., 2013) generates RNA-guided double strand breaks in DNA
   5686..5757    +  CDS            HBB (fragment): HBB_PONPY - Experimental evidence at transcript level: Swiss-Prot protein existence level 2. Involved in oxygen transport from the lung to the various peripheral tissues. From Pongo pygmaeus (Bornean orangutan).
   5828..5883    +  polyA_signal   β-globin poly(A) signal: rabbit β-globin polyadenylation signal (Gil and Proudfoot, 1987)
   6268..6284    -  protein_bind   lac operator: The lac repressor binds to the lac operator to inhibit transcription in E. coli. This inhibition can be relieved by adding lactose or isopropyl-β-D-thiogalactopyranoside (IPTG). lac repressor encoded by lacI
   6292..6322    -  promoter       lac promoter: promoter for the E. coli lac operon
   6337..6358    -  protein_bind   CAP binding site: CAP binding activates transcription in the presence of cAMP. E. coli catabolite activator protein
   6371..6410    -  CDS            lacI (fragment): lac repressor; lacI; The lac repressor binds to the lac operator to inhibit transcription in E. coli. This inhibition can be relieved by adding lactose or isopropyl-β-D-thiogalactopyranoside (IPTG).
   6417..6439    +  promoter       SV40 promoter (fragment): SV40 enhancer and early promoter
   6463..6598    +  rep_origin     SV40 ori: SV40 origin of replication
   6618..6752    +  polyA_signal   SV40 poly(A) signal: SV40 polyadenylation signal
   6754..6808    -  CDS            lacI (fragment): lac repressor; lacI; The lac repressor binds to the lac operator to inhibit transcription in E. coli. This inhibition can be relieved by adding lactose or isopropyl-β-D-thiogalactopyranoside (IPTG).
   6991..7579    -  rep_origin     ori: high-copy-number ColE1/pMB1/pBR322/pUC origin of replication
   7750..8610    -  CDS            AmpR: β-lactamase; bla; confers resistance to ampicillin, carbenicillin, and related antibiotics
   8611..8715    -  promoter       AmpR promoter: bla
>Addgene plasmid #136651 | U6_sgRNA_CAG_hSt1Cas9_CNRZ1066 | addgene full sequence | sequence record 273320 | Addgene NGS Result
GGTCGACATTGATTATTGACTAGCTGTACAAAAAAGCAGGCTTTAAAGGAACCAATTCAGTCGACTGGAT
CCGGTACCAAGGTCGGGCAGGAAGAGGGCCTATTTCCCATGATTCCTTCATATTTGCATATACGATACAA
GGCTGTTAGAGAGATAATTAGAATTAATTTGACTGTAAACACAAAGATATTAGTACAAAATACGTGACGT
AGAAAGTAATAATTTCTTGGGTAGTTTGCAGTTTTAAAATTATGTTTTAAAATGGACTATCATATGCTTA
CCGTAACTTGAAAGTATTTCGATTTCTTGGCTTTATATATCTTGTGGAAAGGACGAAACACCCGAGACGA
TTAATGCGTCTCGGTCTTTGTACTCTGGTACCAGAAGCTACAAAGATAAGGCTTCATGCCGAAATCAACA
CCCTGTCATTTTATGGCAGGGTGTTTTTTTTACTAGTTATTAATAGTAATCAATTACGGGGTCATTAGTT
CATAGCCCATATATGGAGTTCCGCGTTACATAACTTACGGTAAATGGCCCGCCTGGCTGACCGCCCAACG
ACCCCCGCCCATTGACGTCAATAATGACGTATGTTCCCATAGTAACGCCAATAGGGACTTTCCATTGACG
TCAATGGGTGGAGTATTTACGGTAAACTGCCCACTTGGCAGTACATCAAGTGTATCATATGCCAAGTACG
CCCCCTATTGACGTCAATGACGGTAAATGGCCCGCCTGGCATTATGCCCAGTACATGACCTTATGGGACT
TTCCTACTTGGCAGTACATCTACGTATTAGTCATCGCTATTACCATGGTCGAGGTGAGCCCCACGTTCTG
CTTCACTCTCCCCATCTCCCCCCCCTCCCCACCCCCAATTTTGTATTTATTTATTTTTTAATTATTTTGT
GCAGCGATGGGGGCGGGGGGGGGGGGGGSGCGCGCCRGGSGGGGSGGGGSGGGGSGRGGGGSGGGGSGGG
GSGRGGCGGAGAGGTGCGGCGGCAGCCAATCAGAGCGGCGCGCTCCGAAAGTTTCCTTTTATGGCGAGGC
GGCGGCGGCGGCGGCCCTATAAAAAGCGAAGCGCGCGGCGGGCGGGAGTCGCTGCGCGCTGCCTTCGCCC
CGTGCCCCGCTCCGCCGCCGCCTCGCGCCGCCCGCCCCGGCTCTGACTGACCGCGTTACTCCCACAGGTG
AGCGGGCGGGACGGCCCTTCTCCTCCGGGCTGTAATTAGCGCTTGGTTTAATGACGGCTTGTTTCTTTTC
TGTGGCTGCGTGAAAGCCTTGAGGGGCTCCGGGAGGGCCCTTTGTGCGGGGGGAGCGGCTCGGGGGGTGC
GTGCGTGTGTGTGTGCGTGGGGAGCGCCGCGTGCGGCTCCGCGCTGCCCGGCGGCTGTGAGCGCTGCGGG
CGCGGCGCGGGGCTTTGTGCGCTCCGCAGTGTGCGCGAGGGGAGCGCGGCCGGGGGCGGTGCCCCGCGGT
GCGGGGGGGGCTGCGAGGGGAACAAAGGCTGCGTGCGGGGTGTGTGCGTGGGGGGGTGAGCAGGGGGTGT
GGGCGCGTCGGTCGGGCTGCAACCCCCCCTGCACCCCCCTCCCCGAGTTGCTGAGCACGGCCCGGCTTCG
GGTGCGGGGCTCCGTACGGGGCGTGGCGCGGGGCTCGCCGTGCCGGGCGGGGGGTGGCGGCAGGTGGGGG
TGCCGGGCGGGGCGGGGCCGCCTCGGGCCGGGGRGGGCTCGGGGGAGGGGCGCGGCGGCCCCCGGAGCGC
CGGCGGCTGTCGAGGCGCGGCGAGCCGCAGCCATTGCCTTTTATGGTAATCGTGCGAGAGGGCGCAGGGA
CTTCCTTTGTCCCAAATCTGTGCGGAGCCGAAATCTGGGAGGCGCCGCCGCACCCCCTCTAGCGGGCGCG
GGGCGAAGCGGTGCGGCGCCGGCAGGAAGGAAATGGGCGGGGAGGGCCTTCGTGCGTCGCCGCGCCGCCG
TCCCCTTCTCCCTCTCCAGCCTCGGGGCTGTCCGCGGGGGGACGGCTGCCTTCGGGGGGGACGGGGCAGG
GCGGGGTTCGGCTTCTGGCGTGTGACCGGCGGCTCTAGAGCCTCTGCTAACCATGTTCATGCCTTCTTCT
TTTTCCTACAGCTCCTGGGCAACGTGCTGGTTATTGTGCTGTCTCATCATTTTGGCAAAGAATTCTGCAG
TCGACGGTACCGCGGGCCCGGGATCCACCGGTCGCCACCATGGGCGCCCCAAAGAAGAAGCGGAAGGTCG
GTATCCACGGAGTCCCAGCAGCCAGCGACCTGGTGCTGGGCCTGGACATCGGCATCGGCAGCGTGGGCGT
GGGCATCCTGAACAAGGTGACCGGCGAGATCATCCACAAGAACAGTCGCATCTTCCCTGCTGCTCAGGCT
GAGAACAACCTGGTGCGCCGCACCAACCGCCAGGGTCGCCGGCTTGCTCGCCGCAAGAAGCACCGGCGCG
TGCGCCTGAACCGCCTGTTCGAGGAGAGCGGCCTGATCACCGACTTCACCAAGATCAGCATCAACCTGAA
CCCCTACCAGCTGCGCGTGAAGGGCCTGACCGACGAGCTGAGCAACGAGGAGCTGTTCATCGCCCTGAAG
AACATGGTGAAGCACCGCGGCATCAGCTACCTGGACGACGCCAGCGACGACGGCAACAGCAGCGTGGGCG
ACTACGCCCAGATCGTGAAGGAGAACAGCAAGCAGCTGGAGACCAAGACCCCCGGCCAGATCCAGCTGGA
GCGCTACCAGACCTACGGCCAGCTGCGCGGCGACTTCACCGTGGAGAAGGACGGCAAGAAGCACCGCCTG
ATCAACGTGTTCCCCACCAGCGCCTACCGCAGCGAGGCCCTGCGCATCCTGCAGACCCAGCAGGAGTTCA
ACCCCCAGATCACCGACGAGTTCATCAACCGCTACCTGGAGATCCTGACCGGCAAGCGCAAGTACTACCA
CGGCCCCGGCAACGAGAAGAGCCGCACCGACTACGGCCGCTACCGCACCAGCGGCGAGACCCTGGACAAC
ATCTTCGGCATCCTGATCGGCAAGTGCACCTTCTACCCCGACGAGTTCCGCGCCGCCAAGGCCAGCTACA
CCGCCCAGGAGTTCAATCTGCTGAACGACCTGAACAACCTGACCGTGCCCACCGAGACCAAGAAGCTGAG
CAAGGAGCAGAAGAACCAGATCATCAACTACGTGAAGAACGAGAAGGCTATGGGCCCCGCCAAGCTGTTC
AAGTACATCGCCAAGCTGCTGAGCTGCGACGTGGCCGACATCAAGGGCTACCGCATCGACAAGAGCGGCA
AGGCCGAGATCCACACCTTCGAGGCCTACCGCAAGATGAAGACCCTGGAGACCCTGGACATCGAGCAGAT
GGACCGAGAGACCCTGGACAAGCTGGCCTACGTGCTGACCCTGAACACCGAGCGCGAGGGCATCCAGGAG
GCCCTGGAGCACGAGTTCGCCGACGGCAGCTTCAGCCAGAAACAGGTGGACGAGCTGGTGCAGTTCCGCA
AGGCCAACAGCAGCATCTTCGGCAAGGGCTGGCACAACTTCAGCGTGAAGCTGATGATGGAGCTGATCCC
CGAGCTGTACGAGACCAGCGAGGAGCAGATGACCATCCTGACCCGCCTGGGCAAGCAGAAGACCACCAGC
AGCAGCAACAAGACCAAGTACATCGACGAGAAGCTGCTGACCGAGGAGATCTACAACCCCGTGGTGGCCA
AGAGCGTGCGCCAGGCCATCAAGATCGTGAACGCCGCCATCAAGGAGTACGGCGACTTCGACAACATCGT
GATCGAGATGGCCCGCGAGACCAACGAGGACGACGAGAAGAAGGCCATCCAGAAGATCCAGAAGGCCAAC
AAGGACGAGAAGGACGCCGCCATGCTGAAGGCCGCCAACCAGTACAACGGCAAGGCCGAGCTGCCCCACA
GCGTGTTCCACGGCCACAAGCAGCTGGCCACCAAGATCCGCCTGTGGCACCAGCAGGGCGAGCGCTGCCT
GTACACCGGCAAGACCATCAGCATCCACGACCTGATCAACAACAGCAACCAGTTCGAGGTGGACCACATC
CTGCCCCTGAGCATCACCTTCGACGACAGCCTGGCCAACAAGGTGCTGGTGTACGCCACCGCCAACCAGG
AGAAGGGCCAGCGCACCCCCTACCAGGCCCTGGACAGCATGGACGACGCCTGGAGCTTCCGCGAGCTGAA
GGCCTTCGTGCGCGAGAGCAAGACCCTGAGCAACAAGAAGAAGGAGTATCTGCTGACCGAGGAGGACATC
AGCAAGTTCGACGTGCGCAAGAAGTTCATCGAGCGCAACCTGGTGGACACCCGCTACGCCAGCCGCGTGG
TGCTGAACGCCCTGCAGGAGCACTTCCGCGCCCACAAGATCGACACCAAGGTGAGCGTGGTGCGCGGCCA
GTTCACCAGCCAGCTGCGCCGCCACTGGGGCATCGAGAAGACCCGCGACACCTACCACCACCACGCCGTG
GACGCCCTGATCATTGCGGCTTCTAGCCAGCTGAACCTGTGGAAGAAGCAGAAGAACACCCTGGTGAGCT
ACAGCGAGGAGCAGCTGCTGGACATCGAGACCGGCGAGCTGATCAGCGACGACGAGTACAAGGAGAGCGT
GTTCAAGGCCCCCTACCAGCACTTCGTGGACACCCTGAAGAGCAAGGAGTTCGAGGACAGCATCCTGTTC
AGCTACCAGGTGGACAGCAAGTTCAACCGCAAGATCAGCGACGCCACCATCTACGCCACCCGCCAGGCCA
AGGTGGGCAAGGACAAGAAGGACGAGACCTACGTGCTGGGCAAGATCAAGGACATCTACACCCAGGACGG
CTACGACGCCTTCATGAAGATCTACAAGAAGGACAAGAGCAAGTTCCTGATGTACCGCCACGACCCCCAG
ACCTTCGAGAAGGTGATCGAGCCCATCCTGGAGAACTACCCCAACAAGCAGATGAACGAGAAAGGCAAGG
AGGTGCCCTGCAACCCCTTCCTGAAGTACAAGGAGGAGCACGGCTACATCCGCAAGTACAGCAAGAAGGG
CAACGGCCCCGAGATCAAGAGCCTGAAGTACTACGACAGCAAGCTGCTGGGCAACCCCATCGACATCACC
CCCGAAAACAGCAAGAACAAGGTGGTGCTGCAGAGCCTTAAGCCCTGGCGCACCGACGTGTACTTCAACA
AGGCCACCGGCAAGTACGAGATCCTGGGGCTGAAGTACGCCGATCTGCAGTTTGAGAAAGGCACAGGCAC
CTACAAGATCAGCCAGGAGAAGTACAACGACATCAAGAAGAAGGAGGGCGTGGACAGCGACAGCGAGTTC
AAGTTCACCCTGTACAAGAACGACCTTCTGCTGGTGAAGGACACCGAGACCAAGGAGCAACAGCTGTTCC
GCTTCCTGAGCCGCACCCTGCCCAAGCAGAAGCACTACGTGGAGCTGAAGCCCTACGACAAGCAGAAGTT
CGAGGGCGGCGAGGCCCTGATCAAGGTGCTGGGCAACGTGGCCAACGGCGGCCAGTGCATCAAGGGCCTG
GCCAAGAGCAACATCAGCATCTACAAGGTGCGCACCGACGTGCTGGGCAACCAGCACATCATCAAGAACG
AGGGCGACAAGCCCAAGTTGGACTTCAGCAGGGCTGACCCCAAGAAGAAGAGGAAGGTGGGATCCTGATA
AGAATTCGCGGCCGCACTCCTCAGGTGCAGGCTGCCTATCAGAAGGTGGTGGCTGGTGTGGCCAATGCCC
TGGCTCACAAATACCACTGAGATCTTTTTCCCTCTGCCAAAAATTATGGGGACATCATGAAGCCCCTTGA
GCATCTGACTTCTGGCTAATAAAGGAAATTTATTTTCATTGCAATAGTGTGTTGGAATTTTTTGTGTCTC
TCACTCGGAAGGACATATGGGAGGGCAAATCATTTAAAACATCAGAATGAGTATTTGGTTTAGAGTTTGG
CAACATATGCCCATATGCTGGCTGCCATGAACAAAGGTTGGCTATAAAGAGGTCATCAGTATATGAAACA
GCCCCCTGCTGTCCATTCCTTATTCCATAGAAAAGCCTTGACTTGAGGTTAGATTTTTTTTATATTTTGT
TTTGTGTTATTTTTTTCTTTAACATCCCTAAAATTTTCCTTACATGTTTTACTAGCCAGATTTTTCCTCC
TCTCCTGACTACTCCCAGTCATAGCTGTCCCTCTTCTCTTATGGAGATCCCTCGACCTGCAGCCCAAGCT
TGGCGTAATCATGGTCATAGCTGTTTCCTGTGTGAAATTGTTATCCGCTCACAATTCCACACAACATACG
AGCCGGAAGCATAAAGTGTAAAGCCTGGGGTGCCTAATGAGTGAGCTAACTCACATTAATTGCGTTGCGC
TCACTGCCCGCTTTCCAGTCGGGAAACCTGTCGTGCCAGCGGATCCGCATCTCAATTAGTCAGCAACCAT
AGTCCCGCCCCTAACTCCGCCCATCCCGCCCCTAACTCCGCCCAGTTCCGCCCATTCTCCGCCCCATGGC
TGACTAATTTTTTTTATTTATGCAGAGGCCGAGGCCGCCTCGGCCTCTGAGCTATTCCAGAAGTAGTGAG
GAGGCTTTTTTGGAGGCCTAGGCTTTTGCAAAAAGCTAACTTGTTTATTGCAGCTTATAATGGTTACAAA
TAAAGCAATAGCATCACAAATTTCACAAATAAAGCATTTTTTTCACTGCATTCTAGTTGTGGTTTGTCCA
AACTCATCAATGTATCTTATCATGTCTGGATCCGCTGCATTAATGAATCGGCCAACGCGCGGGGAGAGGC
GGTTTGCGTATTGGGCGCTCTTCCGCTTCCTCGCTCACTGACTCGCTGCGCTCGGTCGTTCGGCTGCGGC
GAGCGGTATCAGCTCACTCAAAGGCGGTAATACGGTTATCCACAGAATCAGGGGATAACGCAGGAAAGAA
CATGTGAGCAAAAGGCCAGCAAAAGGCCAGGAACCGTAAAAAGGCCGCGTTGCTGGCGTTTTTCCATAGG
CTCCGCCCCCCTGACGAGCATCACAAAAATCGACGCTCAAGTCAGAGGTGGCGAAACCCGACAGGACTAT
AAAGATACCAGGCGTTTCCCCCTGGAAGCTCCCTCGTGCGCTCTCCTGTTCCGACCCTGCCGCTTACCGG
ATACCTGTCCGCCTTTCTCCCTTCGGGAAGCGTGGCGCTTTCTCATAGCTCACGCTGTAGGTATCTCAGT
TCGGTGTAGGTCGTTCGCTCCAAGCTGGGCTGTGTGCACGAACCCCCCGTTCAGCCCGACCGCTGCGCCT
TATCCGGTAACTATCGTCTTGAGTCCAACCCGGTAAGACACGACTTATCGCCACTGGCAGCAGCCACTGG
TAACAGGATTAGCAGAGCGAGGTATGTAGGCGGTGCTACAGAGTTCTTGAAGTGGTGGCCTAACTACGGC
TACACTAGAAGAACAGTATTTGGTATCTGCGCTCTGCTGAAGCCAGTTACCTTCGGAAAAAGAGTTGGTA
GCTCTTGATCCGGCAAACAAACCACCGCTGGTAGCGGTGGTTTTTTTGTTTGCAAGCAGCAGATTACGCG
CAGAAAAAAAGGATCTCAAGAAGATCCTTTGATCTTTTCTACGGGGTCTGACGCTCAGTGGAACGAAAAC
TCACGTTAAGGGATTTTGGTCATGAGATTATCAAAAAGGATCTTCACCTAGATCCTTTTAAATTAAAAAT
GAAGTTTTAAATCAATCTAAAGTATATATGAGTAAACTTGGTCTGACAGTTACCAATGCTTAATCAGTGA
GGCACCTATCTCAGCGATCTGTCTATTTCGTTCATCCATAGTTGCCTGACTCCCCGTCGTGTAGATAACT
ACGATACGGGAGGGCTTACCATCTGGCCCCAGTGCTGCAATGATACCGCGAGACCCACGCTCACCGGCTC
CAGATTTATCAGCAATAAACCAGCCAGCCGGAAGGGCCGAGCGCAGAAGTGGTCCTGCAACTTTATCCGC
CTCCATCCAGTCTATTAATTGTTGCCGGGAAGCTAGAGTAAGTAGTTCGCCAGTTAATAGTTTGCGCAAC
GTTGTTGCCATTGCTACAGGCATCGTGGTGTCACGCTCGTCGTTTGGTATGGCTTCATTCAGCTCCGGTT
CCCAACGATCAAGGCGAGTTACATGATCCCCCATGTTGTGCAAAAAAGCGGTTAGCTCCTTCGGTCCTCC
GATCGTTGTCAGAAGTAAGTTGGCCGCAGTGTTATCACTCATGGTTATGGCAGCACTGCATAATTCTCTT
ACTGTCATGCCATCCGTAAGATGCTTTTCTGTGACTGGTGAGTACTCAACCAAGTCATTCTGAGAATAGT
GTATGCGGCGACCGAGTTGCTCTTGCCCGGCGTCAATACGGGATAATACCGCGCCACATAGCAGAACTTT
AAAAGTGCTCATCATTGGAAAACGTTCTTCGGGGCGAAAACTCTCAAGGATCTTACCGCTGTTGAGATCC
AGTTCGATGTAACCCACTCGTGCACCCAACTGATCTTCAGCATCTTTTACTTTCACCAGCGTTTCTGGGT
GAGCAAAAACAGGAAGGCAAAATGCCGCAAAAAAGGGAATAAGGGCGACACGGAAATGTTGAATACTCAT
ACTCTTCCTTTTTCAATATTATTGAAGCATTTATCAGGGTTATTGTCTCATGAGCGGATACATATTTGAA
TGTATTTAGAAAAATAAACAAATAGGGGTTCCGCGCACATTTCCCCGAAAAGTGCCACCTG
